Addgene plasmid #141630: TFORF0520
Purpose: Lentiviral vector for overexpressing the PAX5 transcription factor ORF with a unique 24-bp barcode. Barcodes facilitate identification of transcription factors in pooled screens.
Depositing lab: Feng Zhang. Depositing organization: Broad Institute. Publication: A transcription factor atlas of directed differentiation. Joung J, Ma S, Tay T, Geiger-Schuller KR, Kirchgatterer PC, Verdine VK, Guo B, Arias-Garcia MA, Allen WE, Singh A, Kuksenko O, Abudayyeh OO, Gootenberg JS, Fu Z, Macrae RK, Buenrostro JD, Regev A, Zhang F. Cell. 2023 Jan 5;186(1):209-229.e26. doi: 10.1016/j.cell.2022.11.026. PubMed 36608654.
Backbone
  Vector backbone: pLX_TRC317
  Backbone manufacturer: Broad Institute Genetic Perturbation Platform
  Backbone size w/o insert (bp): 8264
  Vector type: Mammalian Expression, Lentiviral
  Selectable markers: Puromycin
Growth in bacteria
  Bacterial resistance: Ampicillin, 100 μg/mL
  Growth temperature: 37°C
  Growth strain: NEB Stable
  Copy number: High Copy
Gene/Insert
  Gene/Insert name: PAX5
  Species: H. sapiens (human)
  Insert size (bp): 977
  Entrez Gene: PAX5 (a.k.a. ALL3, BSAP, PAX-5)
  Promoter: EF1a
  Cloning method: Unknown
  Sequencing primers: 5′ GGGTGGAGACTGAAGTTAGGCCAG; 3′ CACATAGCGTAAAAGGAGCAACATAG
Terms and licenses: Academic/Nonprofit Terms; Industry Terms: Not Available to Industry
Depositor comments: NM_001280555,ENST00000446742 . The transcription factor ORF portion of this plasmid was synthesized by Genewiz. Please test multiple small colonies in case of plasmid recombination. To make this collection available in a timely manner, a portion of this collection was not fully sequenced by Addgene. If an Addgene verified full plasmid sequence is not available, please contact us prior to placing an order to request the full sequence.
How to cite: TFORF0520 was a gift from Feng Zhang (Addgene plasmid # 141630 ; http://n2t.net/addgene:141630 ; RRID:Addgene_141630)
