[The description below was written by a language model from this plasmid's Addgene catalogue record and pLannotate feature annotations shown in this document.]
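Description:
TFORF0520 is a lentiviral mammalian expression plasmid built on the pLX_TRC317 backbone that carries the human PAX5 transcription factor open reading frame together with a unique 24-bp barcode. It belongs to a barcoded transcription factor ORF collection intended for pooled overexpression screens, where the barcode allows the delivered factor to be identified by sequencing. The insert corresponds to a specific annotated PAX5 transcript isoform and was produced by gene synthesis. In bacteria the plasmid is maintained through a high-copy ColE1/pUC-type origin and an ampicillin resistance gene. An f1 origin and remnants of a lac/lacZα cloning region flanked by T7 and T3 promoters are also present in the backbone. The depositor notes a risk of recombination, as is common for LTR-containing plasmids.

The viral cassette has a third-generation design. An RSV promoter fused to a truncated HIV-1 5' LTR drives genomic RNA production in packaging cells, followed by the Ψ packaging signal with a gag fragment, the Rev response element and a cPPT/CTS, and it ends in a self-inactivating ΔU3 3' LTR with a downstream SV40 polyadenylation signal. Within the provirus, an SV40 early promoter expresses puromycin N-acetyltransferase for selection of transduced cells, and a separate EF-1α promoter drives PAX5. A WPRE downstream of the ORF enhances transcript stability and expression. The barcode is not annotated in the feature table. A short U6 promoter-like fragment lies between the ORF and the WPRE, but the record does not state its function. The other small fragment hits (small t antigen, Rev, lacI) are probably leftover backbone sequence or annotation matches rather than functional elements.
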