Features (pLannotate 1.2.2; 31 found; start..end, strand, type, name):
      5..231     +  promoter       RSV promoter: Rous sarcoma virus enhancer/promoter
    232..412     +  LTR            5' LTR (truncated): truncated 5' long terminal repeat (LTR) from HIV-1
    459..584     +  misc_feature   HIV-1 Ψ: packaging signal of human immunodeficiency virus type 1
    568..931     +  CDS            HIV-1 gag (fragment): gag protein from human immunodeficiency virus 1; gag
   1077..1310    +  misc_feature   RRE: The Rev response element (RRE) of HIV-1 allows for Rev-dependent mRNA export from the nucleus to the cytoplasm.
   1687..1713    +  CDS            Rev (fragment): human immunodeficiency virus 1 (HIV-1) Rev protein; rev; enhances nuclear export of unspliced and incompletely spliced viral mRNAs
   1720..1743    +  promoter       SV40 promoter (fragment): SV40 early promoter
   1744..1815    +  promoter       SV40 promoter (fragment): SV40 enhancer and early promoter
   1839..1974    +  rep_origin     SV40 ori: SV40 origin of replication
   2020..2616    +  CDS            PuroR (fragment): puromycin N-acetyltransferase; pac from Streptomyces; confers resistance to puromycin
   2665..2782    +  misc_feature   cPPT/CTS: central polypurine tract and central termination sequence of HIV-1
   2847..2913    +  CDS            small t antigen (fragment): SV40 (simian virus 40) small t antigen
   2920..4098    +  promoter       EF-1α promoter: strong constitutive promoter for human elongation factor EF-1α
   4115..4987    +  CDS            PAX5 (fragment): PAX5_HUMAN - Experimental evidence at protein level: Swiss-Prot protein existence level 1. (Microbial infection) Plays an essential role in the maintenance of Epstein-Barr virus genome copy number within the host cell by promoting EBNA1/oriP-dependent binding and transcription (PubMed:31941781). Participates also in the inhibition of lytic EBV reactivation by modulating viral BZLF1 activity (PubMed:23678172). From Homo sapiens (Human).
   5003..5056    +  promoter       U6 promoter (fragment): RNA polymerase III promoter for human U6 snRNA
   5098..5686    +  misc_feature   WPRE: woodchuck hepatitis virus posttranscriptional regulatory element
   5737..5756    +  misc_feature   cPPT/CTS (fragment): central polypurine tract and central termination sequence of HIV-1
   5758..5991    +  LTR            3' LTR (ΔU3): self-inactivating 3' long terminal repeat (LTR) from HIV-1
   6069..6190    +  polyA_signal   SV40 poly(A) signal: SV40 polyadenylation signal
   6230..6365    +  rep_origin     SV40 ori: SV40 origin of replication
   6386..6404    -  promoter       T7 promoter: promoter for bacteriophage T7 RNA polymerase
   6412..6567    +  CDS            lacZα (fragment): LacZα fragment of β-galactosidase; lacZ fragment
   6572..7000    +  rep_origin     f1 ori (sequence partly withheld): f1 bacteriophage origin of replication; arrow indicates direction of (+) strand synthesis
   7053..7157    +  promoter       AmpR promoter: bla
   7158..8018    +  CDS            AmpR: β-lactamase; bla; confers resistance to ampicillin, carbenicillin, and related antibiotics
   8189..8777    +  rep_origin     ori: high-copy-number ColE1/pMB1/pBR322/pUC origin of replication
   8960..9052    +  CDS            lacI (fragment): lac repressor; lacI; The lac repressor binds to the lac operator to inhibit transcription in E. coli. This inhibition can be relieved by adding lactose or isopropyl-β-D-thiogalactopyranoside (IPTG).
   9065..9086    +  protein_bind   CAP binding site: CAP binding activates transcription in the presence of cAMP. E. coli catabolite activator protein
   9101..9131    +  promoter       lac promoter: promoter for the E. coli lac operon
   9139..9155    +  protein_bind   lac operator: The lac repressor binds to the lac operator to inhibit transcription in E. coli. This inhibition can be relieved by adding lactose or isopropyl-β-D-thiogalactopyranoside (IPTG). lac repressor encoded by lacI
   9200..9218    +  promoter       T3 promoter: promoter for bacteriophage T3 RNA polymerase
>Addgene plasmid #141630 | TFORF0520 | addgene full sequence | sequence record 409167 | Addgene NGS Result
TTAATGTAGTCTTATGCAATACTCTTGTAGTCTTGCAACATGGTAACGATGAGTTAGCAACATGCCTTAC
AAGGAGAGAAAAAGCACCGTGCATGCCGATTGGTGGAAGTAAGGTGGTACGATCGTGCCTTATTAGGAAG
GCAACAGACGGGTCTGACATGGATTGGACGAACCACTGAATTGCCGCATTGCAGAGATATTGTATTTAAG
TGCCTAGCTCGATACATAAACGGGTCTCTCTGGTTAGACCAGATCTGAGCCTGGGAGCTCTCTGGCTAAC
TAGGGAACCCACTGCTTAAGCCTCAATAAAGCTTGCCTTGAGTGCTTCAAGTAGTGTGTGCCCGTCTGTT
GTGTGACTCTGGTAACTAGAGATCCCTCAGACCCTTTTAGTCAGTGTGGAAAATCTCTAGCAGTGGCGCC
CGAACAGGGACTTGAAAGCGAAAGGGAAACCAGAGGAGCTCTCTCGACGCAGGACTCGGCTTGCTGAAGC
GCGCACGGCAAGAGGCGAGGGGCGGCGACTGGTGAGTACGCCAAAAATTTTGACTAGCGGAGGCTAGAAG
GAGAGAGATGGGTGCGAGAGCGTCAGTATTAAGCGGGGGAGAATTAGATCGCGATGGGAAAAAATTCGGT
TAAGGCCAGGGGGAAAGAAAAAATATAAATTAAAACATATAGTATGGGCAAGCAGGGAGCTAGAACGATT
CGCAGTTAATCCTGGCCTGTTAGAAACATCAGAAGGCTGTAGACAAATACTGGGACAGCTACAACCATCC
CTTCAGACAGGATCAGAAGAACTTAGATCATTATATAATACAGTAGCAACCCTCTATTGTGTGCATCAAA
GGATAGAGATAAAAGACACCAAGGAAGCTTTAGACAAGATAGAGGAAGAGCAAAACAAAAGTAAGACCAC
CGCACAGCAAGCGGCCGCTGATCTTCAGACCTGGAGGAGGAGATATGAGGGACAATTGGAGAAGTGAATT
ATATAAATATAAAGTAGTAAAAATTGAACCATTAGGAGTAGCACCCACCAAGGCAAAGAGAAGAGTGGTG
CAGAGAGAAAAAAGAGCAGTGGGAATAGGAGCTTTGTTCCTTGGGTTCTTGGGAGCAGCAGGAAGCACTA
TGGGCGCAGCGTCAATGACGCTGACGGTACAGGCCAGACAATTATTGTCTGGTATAGTGCAGCAGCAGAA
CAATTTGCTGAGGGCTATTGAGGCGCAACAGCATCTGTTGCAACTCACAGTCTGGGGCATCAAGCAGCTC
CAGGCAAGAATCCTGGCTGTGGAAAGATACCTAAAGGATCAACAGCTCCTGGGGATTTGGGGTTGCTCTG
GAAAACTCATTTGCACCACTGCTGTGCCTTGGAATGCTAGTTGGAGTAATAAATCTCTGGAACAGATTTG
GAATCACACGACCTGGATGGAGTGGGACAGAGAAATTAACAATTACACAAGCTTAATACACTCCTTAATT
GAAGAATCGCAAAACCAGCAAGAAAAGAATGAACAAGAATTATTGGAATTAGATAAATGGGCAAGTTTGT
GGAATTGGTTTAACATAACAAATTGGCTGTGGTATATAAAATTATTCATAATGATAGTAGGAGGCTTGGT
AGGTTTAAGAATAGTTTTTGCTGTACTTTCTATAGTGAATAGAGTTAGGCAGGGATATTCACCATTATCG
TTTCAGACCCACCTCCCAACCCCGAGGGGACCCATGCATTGCATCTCAATTAGTCAGCAACCAGGTGTGG
AAAGTCCCCAGGCTCCCCAGCAGGCAGAAGTATGCAAAGCATGCGTCTCAATTAGTCAGCAACCATAGTC
CCGCCCCTAACTCCGCCCATCCCGCCCCTAACTCCGCCCAGTTCCGCCCATTCTCCGCCCCATGGCTGAC
TAATTTTTTTTATTTATGCAGAGGCCGAGGCCGCCTCGGCCTCTGAGCTATTCCAGAAGTAGTGAGGAGG
CTTTTTTGGAGGCCTAGGCTTTTGCAAAAAGCTTTCTAGAGGTACCACCGGAGCTTACCATGACCGAGTA
CAAGCCCACGGTGCGCCTCGCCACCCGCGACGACGTCCCCAGGGCCGTACGCACCCTCGCCGCCGCGTTC
GCCGACTACCCCGCCACGCGCCACACCGTCGATCCGGACCGCCACATCGAGCGGGTCACCGAGCTGCAAG
AACTCTTCCTCACGCGCGTCGGGCTCGACATCGGCAAGGTGTGGGTCGCGGACGACGGCGCCGCCGTGGC
GGTCTGGACCACGCCGGAGAGCGTCGAAGCGGGGGCGGTGTTCGCCGAGATCGGCCCGCGCATGGCCGAG
TTGAGCGGTTCCCGGCTGGCCGCGCAGCAACAGATGGAAGGCCTCCTGGCGCCGCACCGGCCCAAGGAGC
CCGCGTGGTTCCTGGCCACCGTCGGCGTCTCGCCCGACCACCAGGGCAAGGGTCTGGGCAGCGCCGTCGT
GCTCCCCGGAGTGGAGGCGGCCGAGCGCGCCGGGGTGCCCGCCTTCCTGGAGACCTCCGCGCCCCGCAAC
CTCCCCTTCTACGAGCGGCTCGGCTTCACCGTCACCGCCGACGTCGAGGTGCCCGAAGGACCGCGCACCT
GGTGCATGACCCGCAAGCCCGGTGCCAGTTAACGAATTCTAGATCTTGAGACAAATGGCAGTATTCATCC
ACAATTTTAAAAGAAAAGGGGGGATTGGGGGGTACAGTGCAGGGGAAAGAATAGTAGACATAATAGCAAC
AGACATACAAACTAAAGAATTACAAAAACAAATTACAAAAATTCAAAATTTTCGGGTTTATTACAGGGAC
AGCAGAGATCCACTTTGGCGCCGGCTCGAGGCCTGCAGGTGCAAAGATGGATAAAGTTTTAAACAGAGAG
GAATCTTTGCAGCTAATGGACCTTCTAGGTCTTGAAAGGAGTGGGAATTGGCTCCGGTGCCCGTCAGTGG
GCAGAGCGCACATCGCCCACAGTCCCCGAGAAGTTGGGGGGAGGGGTCGGCAATTGAACCGGTGCCTAGA
GAAGGTGGCGCGGGGTAAACTGGGAAAGTGATGTCGTGTACTGGCTCCGCCTTTTTCCCGAGGGTGGGGG
AGAACCGTATATAAGTGCAGTAGTCGCCGTGAACGTTCTTTTTCGCAACGGGTTTGCCGCCAGAACACAG
GTAAGTGCCGTGTGTGGTTCCCGCGGGCCTGGCCTCTTTACGGGTTATGGCCCTTGCGTGCCTTGAATTA
CTTCCACCTGGCTGCAGTACGTGATTCTTGATCCCGAGCTTCGGGTTGGAAGTGGGTGGGAGAGTTCGAG
GCCTTGCGCTTAAGGAGCCCCTTCGCCTCGTGCTTGAGTTGAGGCCTGGCCTGGGCGCTGGGGCCGCCGC
GTGCGAATCTGGTGGCACCTTCGCGCCTGTCTCGCTGCTTTCGATAAGTCTCTAGCCATTTAAAATTTTT
GATGACCTGCTGCGACGCTTTTTTTCTGGCAAGATAGTCTTGTAAATGCGGGCCAAGATCTGCACACTGG
TATTTCGGTTTTTGGGGCCGCGGGCGGCGACGGGGCCCGTGCGTCCCAGCGCACATGTTCGGCGAGGCGG
GGCCTGCGAGCGCGGCCACCGAGAATCGGACGGGGGTAGTCTCAAGCTGGCCGGCCTGCTCTGGTGCCTG
GCCTCGCGCCGCCGTGTATCGCCCCGCCCTGGGCGGCAAGGCTGGCCCGGTCGGCACCAGTTGCGTGAGC
GGAAAGATGGCCGCTTCCCGGCCCTGCTGCAGGGAGCTCAAAATGGAGGACGCGGCGCTCGGGAGAGCGG
GCGGGTGAGTCACCCACACAAAGGAAAAGGGCCTTTCCGTCCTCAGCCGTCGCTTCATGTGACTCCACGG
AGTACCGGGCGCCGTCCAGGCACCTCGATTAGTTCTCGAGCTTTTGGAGTACGTCGTCTTTAGGTTGGGG
GGAGGGGTTTTATGCGATGGAGTTTCCCCACACTGAGTGGGTGGAGACTGAAGTTAGGCCAGCTTGGCAC
TTGATGTAATTCTCCTTGGAATTTGCCCTTTTTGAGTTTGGATCTTGGTTCATTCTCAAGCCTCAGACAG
TGGTTCAAAGTTTTTTTCTTCCATTTCAGGTGTCGTGAGGCTAGCACCGCCACCATGGATTTAGAGAAAA
ATTATCCGACTCCTCGGACCAGCAGGACAGGACATGGAGGAGTGAATCAGCTTGGGGGGGTTTTTGTGAA
TGGACGGCCACTCCCGGATGTAGTCCGCCAGAGGATAGTGGAACTTGCTCATCAAGGTGTCAGGCCCTGC
GACATCTCCAGGCAGCTTCGGGTCAGCCATGGTTGTGTCAGCAAAATTCTTGGCAGGATCATCCGGACAA
AAGTACAGCAGCCACCCAACCAACCAGTCCCAGCTTCCAGTCACAGCATAGTGTCCACTGGCTCCGTGAC
GCAGGTGTCCTCGGTGAGCACGGATTCGGCCGGCTCGTCGTACTCCATCAGCGGCATCCTGGGCATCACG
TCCCCCAGCGCCGACACCAACAAGCGCAAGAGAGACGAAGGTATTCAGGAGTCTCCGGTGCCGAACGGCC
ACTCGCTTCCGGGCAGAGACTTCCTCCGGAAGCAGATGCGGGGAGACTTGTTCACACAGCAGCAGCTGGA
GGTGCTGGACCGCGTGTTTGAGAGGCAGCACTACTCAGACATCTTCACCACCACAGAGCCCATCAAGCCC
GAGCAGACCACAGAGTATTCAGCCATGGCCTCGCTGGCTGGTGGGCTGGACGACATGAAGGCCAATCTGG
CCAGCCCCACCCCTGCTGACATCGGGAGCAGTGTGCCAGGCCCGCAGTCCTACCCCATTGTGACAGGGAG
TGAGTTTTCCGGGAGTCCCTACAGCCACCCTCAGTATTCCTCGTACAACGACTCCTGGAGGTTCCCCAAC
CCGGGGCTGCTTGGCTCCCCCTACTATTATAGCGCTGCCGCCCGAGGAGCCGCCCCACCTGCAGCCGCCA
CTGCCTATGACCGTCACTAGTAATGAACTAGTCCGTAACTTGAAAGTATTTCGATTTCTTGGCTTTATAT
ATCTTGTGGAAAGGACGATCTATAGGGTCCCACTCTTGGACTACGCGTTAAGTCGACAATCAACCTCTGG
ATTACAAAATTTGTGAAAGATTGACTGGTATTCTTAACTATGTTGCTCCTTTTACGCTATGTGGATACGC
TGCTTTAATGCCTTTGTATCATGCTATTGCTTCCCGTATGGCTTTCATTTTCTCCTCCTTGTATAAATCC
TGGTTGCTGTCTCTTTATGAGGAGTTGTGGCCCGTTGTCAGGCAACGTGGCGTGGTGTGCACTGTGTTTG
CTGACGCAACCCCCACTGGTTGGGGCATTGCCACCACCTGTCAGCTCCTTTCCGGGACTTTCGCTTTCCC
CCTCCCTATTGCCACGGCGGAACTCATCGCCGCCTGCCTTGCCCGCTGCTGGACAGGGGCTCGGCTGTTG
GGCACTGACAATTCCGTGGTGTTGTCGGGGAAATCATCGTCCTTTCCTTGGCTGCTCGCCTGTGTTGCCA
CCTGGATTCTGCGCGGGACGTCCTTCTGCTACGTCCCTTCGGCCCTCAATCCAGCGGACCTTCCTTCCCG
CGGCCTGCTGCCGGCTCTGCGGCCTCTTCCGCGTCTTCGCCTTCGCCCTCAGACGAGTCGGATCTCCCTT
TGGGCCGCCTCCCCGCGTCGACTTTAAGACCAATGACTTACAAGGCAGCTGTAGATCTTAGCCACTTTTT
AAAAGAAAAGGGGGGACTGGAAGGGCTAATTCACTCCCAACGAAGACAAGATCTGCTTTTTGCTTGTACT
GGGTCTCTCTGGTTAGACCAGATCTGAGCCTGGGAGCTCTCTGGCTAACTAGGGAACCCACTGCTTAAGC
CTCAATAAAGCTTGCCTTGAGTGCTTCAAGTAGTGTGTGCCCGTCTGTTGTGTGACTCTGGTAACTAGAG
ATCCCTCAGACCCTTTTAGTCAGTGTGGAAAATCTCTAGCAGTACGTATAGTAGTTCATGTCATCTTATT
ATTCAGTATTTATAACTTGCAAAGAAATGAATATCAGAGAGTGAGAGGAACTTGTTTATTGCAGCTTATA
ATGGTTACAAATAAAGCAATAGCATCACAAATTTCACAAATAAAGCATTTTTTTCACTGCATTCTAGTTG
TGGTTTGTCCAAACTCATCAATGTATCTTATCATGTCTGGCTCTAGCTATCCCGCCCCTAACTCCGCCCA
TCCCGCCCCTAACTCCGCCCAGTTCCGCCCATTCTCCGCCCCATGGCTGACTAATTTTTTTTATTTATGC
AGAGGCCGAGGCCGCCTCGGCCTCTGAGCTATTCCAGAAGTAGTGAGGAGGCTTTTTTGGAGGCCTAGGG
ACGTACCCAATTCGCCCTATAGTGAGTCGTATTACGCGCGCTCACTGGCCGTCGTTTTACAACGTCGTGA
CTGGGAAAACCCTGGCGTTACCCAACTTAATCGCCTTGCAGCACATCCCCCTTTCGCCAGCTGGCGTAAT
AGCGAAGAGGCCCGCACCGATCGCCCTTCCCAACAGTTGCGCAGCCTGAATGGCGAATGGG
[124 nt withheld, positions 6572-6695]
C
[91 nt withheld, positions 6697-6787]
A
[49 nt withheld, positions 6789-6837]
CCTTTGACGTTGGAGTCCACGTTCTTT
[37 nt withheld, positions 6865-6901]
ACCCTATCTCGGTCTATTCTTTTGATTTATAAGGGATTTTGCCGATTTCGGCCTATTGGTTAAAAAATGA
GCTGATTTAACAAAAATTTAACGCGAATTTTAACAAAATATTAACGCTTACAATTTAGGTGGCACTTTTC
GGGGAAATGTGCGCGGAACCCCTATTTGTTTATTTTTCTAAATACATTCAAATATGTATCCGCTCATGAG
ACAATAACCCTGATAAATGCTTCAATAATATTGAAAAAGGAAGAGTATGAGTATTCAACATTTCCGTGTC
GCCCTTATTCCCTTTTTTGCGGCATTTTGCCTTCCTGTTTTTGCTCACCCAGAAACGCTGGTGAAAGTAA
AAGATGCTGAAGATCAGTTGGGTGCACGAGTGGGTTACATCGAACTGGATCTCAACAGCGGTAAGATCCT
TGAGAGTTTTCGCCCCGAAGAACGTTTTCCAATGATGAGCACTTTTAAAGTTCTGCTATGTGGCGCGGTA
TTATCCCGTATTGACGCCGGGCAAGAGCAACTCGGTCGCCGCATACACTATTCTCAGAATGACTTGGTTG
AGTACTCACCAGTCACAGAAAAGCATCTTACGGATGGCATGACAGTAAGAGAATTATGCAGTGCTGCCAT
AACCATGAGTGATAACACTGCGGCCAACTTACTTCTGACAACGATCGGAGGACCGAAGGAGCTAACCGCT
TTTTTGCACAACATGGGGGATCATGTAACTCGCCTTGATCGTTGGGAACCGGAGCTGAATGAAGCCATAC
CAAACGACGAGCGTGACACCACGATGCCTGTAGCAATGGCAACAACGTTGCGCAAACTATTAACTGGCGA
ACTACTTACTCTAGCTTCCCGGCAACAATTAATAGACTGGATGGAGGCGGATAAAGTTGCAGGACCACTT
CTGCGCTCGGCCCTTCCGGCTGGCTGGTTTATTGCTGATAAATCTGGAGCCGGTGAGCGTGGGTCTCGCG
GTATCATTGCAGCACTGGGGCCAGATGGTAAGCCCTCCCGTATCGTAGTTATCTACACGACGGGGAGTCA
GGCAACTATGGATGAACGAAATAGACAGATCGCTGAGATAGGTGCCTCACTGATTAAGCATTGGTAACTG
TCAGACCAAGTTTACTCATATATACTTTAGATTGATTTAAAACTTCATTTTTAATTTAAAAGGATCTAGG
TGAAGATCCTTTTTGATAATCTCATGACCAAAATCCCTTAACGTGAGTTTTCGTTCCACTGAGCGTCAGA
CCCCGTAGAAAAGATCAAAGGATCTTCTTGAGATCCTTTTTTTCTGCGCGTAATCTGCTGCTTGCAAACA
AAAAAACCACCGCTACCAGCGGTGGTTTGTTTGCCGGATCAAGAGCTACCAACTCTTTTTCCGAAGGTAA
CTGGCTTCAGCAGAGCGCAGATACCAAATACTGTTCTTCTAGTGTAGCCGTAGTTAGGCCACCACTTCAA
GAACTCTGTAGCACCGCCTACATACCTCGCTCTGCTAATCCTGTTACCAGTGGCTGCTGCCAGTGGCGAT
AAGTCGTGTCTTACCGGGTTGGACTCAAGACGATAGTTACCGGATAAGGCGCAGCGGTCGGGCTGAACGG
GGGGTTCGTGCACACAGCCCAGCTTGGAGCGAACGACCTACACCGAACTGAGATACCTACAGCGTGAGCT
ATGAGAAAGCGCCACGCTTCCCGAAGGGAGAAAGGCGGACAGGTATCCGGTAAGCGGCAGGGTCGGAACA
GGAGAGCGCACGAGGGAGCTTCCAGGGGGAAACGCCTGGTATCTTTATAGTCCTGTCGGGTTTCGCCACC
TCTGACTTGAGCGTCGATTTTTGTGATGCTCGTCAGGGGGGCGGAGCCTATGGAAAAACGCCAGCAACGC
GGCCTTTTTACGGTTCCTGGCCTTTTGCTGGCCTTTTGCTCACATGTTCTTTCCTGCGTTATCCCCTGAT
TCTGTGGATAACCGTATTACCGCCTTTGAGTGAGCTGATACCGCTCGCCGCAGCCGAACGACCGAGCGCA
GCGAGTCAGTGAGCGAGGAAGCGGAAGAGCGCCCAATACGCAAACCGCCTCTCCCCGCGCGTTGGCCGAT
TCATTAATGCAGCTGGCACGACAGGTTTCCCGACTGGAAAGCGGGCAGTGAGCGCAACGCAATTAATGTG
AGTTAGCTCACTCATTAGGCACCCCAGGCTTTACACTTTATGCTTCCGGCTCGTATGTTGTGTGGAATTG
TGAGCGGATAACAATTTCACACAGGAAACAGCTATGACCATGATTACGCCAAGCGCGCAATTAACCCTCA
CTAAAGGGAACAAAAGCTGGAGCTGCAAGC
