>Addgene plasmid #141630 | TFORF0520 | depositor partial sequence | sequence record 277027 | Insert
ACCGCCACCATGGATTTAGAGAAAAATTATCCGACTCCTCGGACCAGCAGGACAGGACATGGAGGAGTGA
ATCAGCTTGGGGGGGTTTTTGTGAATGGACGGCCACTCCCGGATGTAGTCCGCCAGAGGATAGTGGAACT
TGCTCATCAAGGTGTCAGGCCCTGCGACATCTCCAGGCAGCTTCGGGTCAGCCATGGTTGTGTCAGCAAA
ATTCTTGGCAGGATCATCCGGACAAAAGTACAGCAGCCACCCAACCAACCAGTCCCAGCTTCCAGTCACA
GCATAGTGTCCACTGGCTCCGTGACGCAGGTGTCCTCGGTGAGCACGGATTCGGCCGGCTCGTCGTACTC
CATCAGCGGCATCCTGGGCATCACGTCCCCCAGCGCCGACACCAACAAGCGCAAGAGAGACGAAGGTATT
CAGGAGTCTCCGGTGCCGAACGGCCACTCGCTTCCGGGCAGAGACTTCCTCCGGAAGCAGATGCGGGGAG
ACTTGTTCACACAGCAGCAGCTGGAGGTGCTGGACCGCGTGTTTGAGAGGCAGCACTACTCAGACATCTT
CACCACCACAGAGCCCATCAAGCCCGAGCAGACCACAGAGTATTCAGCCATGGCCTCGCTGGCTGGTGGG
CTGGACGACATGAAGGCCAATCTGGCCAGCCCCACCCCTGCTGACATCGGGAGCAGTGTGCCAGGCCCGC
AGTCCTACCCCATTGTGACAGGGAGTGAGTTTTCCGGGAGTCCCTACAGCCACCCTCAGTATTCCTCGTA
CAACGACTCCTGGAGGTTCCCCAACCCGGGGCTGCTTGGCTCCCCCTACTATTATAGCGCTGCCGCCCGA
GGAGCCGCCCCACCTGCAGCCGCCACTGCCTATGACCGTCACTAGTAATGAACTAGTCCGTAACTTGAAA
GTATTTCGATTTCTTGGCTTTATATATCTTGTGGAAAGGACGATCTATAGGGTCCCACTCTTGGACT
