>Addgene plasmid #141630 | TFORF0520 | depositor partial sequence | sequence record 277028 | Barcode
TCTATAGGGTCCCACTCTTGGACT
